>Addgene plasmid #173363 | RVD-GG8 | addgene full sequence | sequence record 367182 | Addgene NGS Result
GCGCTCTGCTGAAGCCAGTTACCTTCGGAAAAAGAGTTGGTAGCTCTTGATCCGGCAAACAAACCACCGC
TGGTAGCGGTGGTTTTTTTGTTTGCAAGCAGCAGATTACGCGCAGAAAAAAAGGATCTCAAGAAGATCCT
TTGATCTTTTCTACGGGGTCTGACGCTCAGTGGAACGACGCGTAACTCACGTTAAGGGATTTTGGTCATG
GGTGGCTCGACCAGATATGGTCTCGAAGTAACAATGGTGGCAAACAGGCTCTTGAAACCGTACAGCGCCT
ACTGCCAGTTCTCTGTCAAGCCCACGGTCTGACTCCGGAGCAAGTTGTAGCGATTGCTAGTAACAATGGT
GGCAAACAGGCTCTTGAAACCGTACAGCGCCTACTGCCAGTTCTCTGTCAAGCCCACGGTCTGACTCCGG
AGCAAGTTGTAGCGATTGCTTCCTGAGACCAGCTTTGGTCTAGAGGAGGCATGATGATATATTTTTATCT
TGTGCAATGTAACATCAGAGATTTTGAGACACGGGCCAGAGCTGCCAGGAAACAGCTATGACCATGTAAT
ACGACTCACTATAGGGGATATTTTATTTTCTCCCAATCAGGCTTGATCCCCAGTAAGTCAAAAAATAGCT
CGACATACTGTTCTTCCCCGATCAAGGGTTGGTTTGCGCATTCACAGTTCTCCGCAAGAATTGATTGGCT
CCAATTCTTGGAGTGGTGAATCCGTTAGCGAGGTGCCGCCGGCTTCCATTCAGGTCGAGGTGGCCCGGCT
CCATGCACCGCGACGCAACGCGGGGAGGCAGACAAGGTATAGGGCGGCGCCTACAATCCATGCCAACCCG
TTCCATGTGCTCGCCGAGGCGGCATAAATCGCCGTGACGATCAGCGGTCCAATGATCGAAGTTAGGCTGG
TAAGAGCCGCGAGCGATCCTTGAAGCTGTCCCTGATGGTCGTCATCTACCTGCCTGGACAGCATGGCCTG
CAACGCGGGCATCCCGATGCCGCCGGAAGCGAGAAGAATCATAATGGGGAAGGCCATCCAGCCTCGCGTC
GCGAACGCCAGCAAGACGTAGCCCAGCGCGTCGGCCGCCATGCCGGCGATAATGGCCTGCTTCTCGCCGA
AACGTTTGGTGGCGGGACCAGTGACGAAGGCTTGAGCGAGGGCGTGCAAGATTCCGAATACCGCAAGCGA
CAGGCCGATCATCGTCGCGCTCCAGCGAAAGCGGTCCTCGCCGAAAATGACCCAGAGCGCTGCCGGCACC
TGTCCTACGAGTTGCATGATAAAGAAGACAGTCATAAGTGCGGCGACGATAGTCATGCCCCGCGCCCACC
GGAAGGAGCTGACTGGGTTGAAGGCTCTCAAGGGCATGGGTCGGCGCTCTCCCTTATGCGACTCCTGCAT
TAGGAAGCAGCCCAGTAGTAGGTTGAGGCCGTTGAGCACCGCCGCCGCAAGGAATGGTGCATGTAAGGAG
ATGGCGCCCAACAGTCCCCCGGCCACGGGGCCTGCCACCATACCCACGCCGAAACAAGCGCTCATGAGCC
CGAAGTGGCGAGCCCGATCTTCCCCATCGGTGATGTCGGCGATATAGGCGCCAGCAACCGCACCTGTGGC
GCCGGTGATGCCGGCCACGATGCGTCCGGCGTAGAGAATCCACAGGACGGGTGTGGTCGCCATGATCGCG
TAGTCGATAGTGGCTCCAAGTAGCGAAGCGAGCAGGACTGGGCGGCGGCCAAAGCGGTCGGACAGTGCTC
CGAGAACGGGTGCGCATAGAAATTGCATCAACGCATATAGCGCTAGCAGCACGCCATAGTGACTGGCGAT
GCTGTCGGAATGGACGATATCCCGCAAGAGGCCCGGCAGTACCGGCATAACCAAGCCTATGCCTACAGCA
TCCAGGGTGACGGTGCCGAGGATGACGATGAGCGCATTGTTAGATTTCATACACGGTGCCTGACTGCGTT
AGCAATTTAACTGTGATAAACTACCGCATTAAAGCTAATCGATGATAAGCTGTCAAACATGAGAATTAAT
TCATGTTCTTTCCTGCGTTATCCCCTGATTCTGTGGATAACGCAGGAAAGAACATGTGAGCAAAAGGCCA
GCAAAAGGCCAGGAACCGTAAAAAGGCCGCGTTGCTGGCGTTTTTCCATAGGCTCCGCCCCCCTGACGAG
CATCACAAAAATCGACGCTCAAGTCAGAGGTGGCGAAACCCGACAGGACTATAAAGATACCAGGCGTTTC
CCCCTGGAAGCTCCCTCGTGCGCTCTCCTGTTCCGACCCTGCCGCTTACCGGATACCTGTCCGCCTTTCT
CCCTTCGGGAAGCGTGGCGCTTTCTCATAGCTCACGCTGTAGGTATCTCAGTTCGGTGTAGGTCGTTCGC
TCCAAGCTGGGCTGTGTGCACGAACCCCCCGTTCAGCCCGACCGCTGCGCCTTATCCGGTAACTATCGTC
TTGAGTCCAACCCGGTAAGACACGACTTATCGCCACTGGCAGCAGCCACTGGTAACAGGATTAGCAGAGC
GAGGTATGTAGGCGGTGCTACAGAGTTCTTGAAGTGGTGGCCTAACTACGGCTACACTAGAAGAACAGTA
TTTGGTATCT
Features (pLannotate 1.2.2; 6 found; start..end, strand, type, name):
    557..575     +  promoter       T7 promoter: promoter for bacteriophage T7 RNA polymerase
    578..652     -  CDS            KanR (fragment): aminoglycoside phosphotransferase; aphA-3; confers resistance to kanamycin
    750..1940    -  CDS            TcR: tetracycline efflux protein; tet; confers resistance to tetracycline
   1988..2016    -  promoter       tet promoter: E. coli promoter for tetracycline efflux protein gene
   2032..2071    +  rep_origin     RSF ori (fragment): Plasmids containing the RSF 1030 origin of replication can be propagated in E. coli cells that contain additional plasmids with compatible origins.
   2143..131     -  rep_origin     ori (across the origin): high-copy-number ColE1/pMB1/pBR322/pUC origin of replication
