[The description below was written by a language model from this plasmid's Addgene catalogue record and pLannotate feature annotations shown in this document.]
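Description:
RVD-GG8 is a small (about 2.6 kb) bacterial module plasmid from a library of TALE repeat building blocks, designed for one-step assembly of custom repeat-variable diresidue (RVD) arrays. It is built on a "TetR T vector" backbone, a TA-cloning plasmid into which the insert was placed at the TA site. It is maintained in E. coli as a high-copy plasmid through a ColE1/pUC-type origin and selected with tetracycline. The feature table shows a full-length tetracycline efflux gene (TcR) driven by its native tet promoter. Also annotated are a T7 promoter, a short remnant of a kanamycin resistance gene and a small fragment matching the RSF origin. The latter two are partial hits, probably leftovers of vector construction rather than functional elements.

The payload is a synthetic dimer of two TALE repeats, both carrying the NN RVD, which in the TALE code is used to recognise guanine, hence the "GG" in the name. The "8" marks it as the unit intended for position 8 in an ordered array. The automated annotation did not label the repeat insert, so its exact coordinates and flanking assembly sites are not given in the record; the 5′ cloning site is listed as unknown. The unannotated stretch between the origin and the T7 promoter is a plausible location, but this is an inference.

Modules like this one are combined with other position-specific dimers to build a DNA-binding TALE domain of chosen sequence specificity. The stated applications are constructing TALE-based tools, including DdCBEs, the DddA-derived cytosine base editors used for mitochondrial DNA editing. The associated publication applied this approach to model mitochondrial diseases in zebrafish.
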