Addgene plasmid #173363: RVD-GG8
Purpose: One-step assembly of custom RVD arrays to construct DdCBE, TALE, etc.
Depositing lab: Bin Shen. Depositing organization: Nanjing Medical University. Publication: Precision modeling of mitochondrial diseases in zebrafish via DdCBE-mediated mtDNA base editing. Guo J, Zhang X, Chen X, Sun H, Dai Y, Wang J, Qian X, Tan L, Lou X, Shen B. Cell Discov. 2021 Sep 3;7(1):78. doi: 10.1038/s41421-021-00307-9. PubMed 34480028.
Backbone
  Vector backbone: TetR T vector
  Vector type: Unspecified
Growth in bacteria
  Bacterial resistance: Tetracycline, 10 μg/mL
  Growth temperature: 37°C
  Growth strain: DH5alpha
  Copy number: High Copy
Gene/Insert
  Gene/Insert name: NN-NN dimer RVD at Position8
  Species: Synthetic
  Mutation: no
  Cloning method: Restriction Enzyme; 5′ cloning site Unknown (unknown if destroyed)
Terms and licenses: Academic/Nonprofit Terms; Industry Terms: Not Available to Industry
Depositor comments: RVD is inserted into TA site of TetR T vector
How to cite: RVD-GG8 was a gift from Bin Shen (Addgene plasmid # 173363 ; http://n2t.net/addgene:173363 ; RRID:Addgene_173363)
