>Addgene plasmid #173363 | RVD-GG8 | depositor partial sequence | sequence record 336318 | RVD flanked by two Bsa I sites
GGTCTCGAAGTAACAATGGTGGCAAACAGGCTCTTGAAACCGTACAGCGCCTACTGCCAGTTCTCTGTCA
AGCCCACGGTCTGACTCCGGAGCAAGTTGTAGCGATTGCTAGTAACAATGGTGGCAAACAGGCTCTTGAA
ACCGTACAGCGCCTACTGCCAGTTCTCTGTCAAGCCCACGGTCTGACTCCGGAGCAAGTTGTAGCGATTG
CTTCCTGAGACC
